Addgene plasmid #187688: pLenti-Paxillin EGFP
Purpose: In vivo visualization of Paxillin
Depositing lab: Mary Beckerle. Depositing organization: University of Utah. Publication: LIM domains target actin regulators paxillin and zyxin to sites of stress fiber strain. Smith MA, Blankman E, Deakin NO, Hoffman LM, Jensen CC, Turner CE, Beckerle MC. PLoS One. 2013 Aug 21;8(8):e69378. doi: 10.1371/journal.pone.0069378. eCollection 2013. PubMed 23990882.
Backbone
  Vector backbone: pLenti6.3/V5-DEST
  Backbone manufacturer: Invitrogen
  Vector type: Mammalian Expression, Lentiviral
  Selectable markers: Blasticidin
Growth in bacteria
  Bacterial resistance: Ampicillin, 100 μg/mL
  Growth temperature: 37°C
  Growth strain: NEB Stable
  Copy number: High Copy
Gene/Insert
  Gene/Insert name: Paxillin
  Species: G. gallus (chicken)
  Insert size (bp): 1677
  Mutation: WT
  Entrez Gene: PXN (a.k.a. TGFB1I1)
  Promoter: CMV
  Tag / fusion protein: EGFP (C terminal on insert)
  Cloning method: Gateway Cloning
Terms and licenses: Academic/Nonprofit Terms; Industry Terms: Not Available to Industry
How to cite: pLenti-Paxillin EGFP was a gift from Mary Beckerle (Addgene plasmid # 187688 ; http://n2t.net/addgene:187688 ; RRID:Addgene_187688)
