[The description below was written by a language model from this plasmid's Addgene catalogue record and pLannotate feature annotations shown in this document.]
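Description:
pLenti-Paxillin EGFP is a third-generation-style, self-inactivating HIV-1 lentiviral expression plasmid built on the Invitrogen pLenti6.3/V5-DEST backbone and designed to express chicken (Gallus gallus) paxillin fused at its C terminus to EGFP in mammalian cells. In bacteria it is maintained through a high-copy ColE1/pUC-type origin with ampicillin resistance (AmpR); an f1 origin and remnants of lac and phage promoter sequences from the parental cloning backbone are also annotated.

The viral portion begins with an RSV promoter driving a truncated 5' LTR, followed by the Ψ packaging signal with a partial gag sequence, the Rev response element for Rev-dependent export of the genomic RNA, and the cPPT/CTS. Downstream, the CMV enhancer and immediate-early promoter drive the wild-type 1677 bp paxillin coding sequence, which sits between attB1 and attB5 sites and is followed directly by EGFP. An attB2 site closes the inserted region, an arrangement consistent with multi-fragment Gateway assembly of the two coding segments. An SV40 poly(A) signal and T7 promoter are annotated in reverse orientation between EGFP and attB2, and the backbone V5 tag lies beyond attB2; the record lists only EGFP as the fusion tag. A WPRE follows to enhance transcript expression. An SV40 promoter/EM7 promoter pair then drives blasticidin S deaminase, allowing blasticidin selection of transduced cells. The ΔU3 3' LTR renders the integrated provirus self-inactivating.

The stated purpose is visualization of paxillin, a focal adhesion protein linking actin to sites of cell–matrix attachment. Stable lentiviral delivery of the fluorescent fusion allows its localization to be followed in living cells.
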