Features (pLannotate 1.2.2; 36 found; start..end, strand, type, name):
     67..108     +  CDS            V5 tag: epitope tag from simian virus 5
    132..720     +  misc_feature   WPRE: woodchuck hepatitis virus posttranscriptional regulatory element
    735..1051    +  promoter       SV40 promoter: SV40 enhancer and early promoter
   1099..1146    +  promoter       EM7 promoter: synthetic bacterial promoter&nbsp
   1165..1563    +  CDS            BSD: blasticidin S deaminase; Aspergillus terreus BSD; confers resistance to blasticidin
   1580..1648    +  CDS            nef (fragment): NEF_HV1Z2 - Experimental evidence at protein level: Swiss-Prot protein existence level 1. Extracellular Nef protein targets CD4(+) T-lymphocytes for apoptosis by interacting with CXCR4 surface receptors. From Human immunodeficiency virus type 1 group M subtype D (isolate Z2/CDC-Z34) (HIV-1).
   1650..1883    +  LTR            3' LTR (ΔU3): self-inactivating 3' long terminal repeat (LTR) from HIV-1
   1955..2076    +  polyA_signal   SV40 poly(A) signal: SV40 polyadenylation signal
   2116..2251    +  rep_origin     SV40 ori: SV40 origin of replication
   2272..2290    -  promoter       T7 promoter: promoter for bacteriophage T7 RNA polymerase
   2298..2453    +  CDS            lacZα (fragment): LacZα fragment of β-galactosidase; lacZ fragment
   2458..2886    +  rep_origin     f1 ori (sequence partly withheld): f1 bacteriophage origin of replication; arrow indicates direction of (+) strand synthesis
   2939..3043    +  promoter       AmpR promoter: bla
   3044..3904    +  CDS            AmpR: β-lactamase; bla; confers resistance to ampicillin, carbenicillin, and related antibiotics
   4075..4663    +  rep_origin     ori: high-copy-number ColE1/pMB1/pBR322/pUC origin of replication
   4846..4938    +  CDS            lacI (fragment): lac repressor; lacI; The lac repressor binds to the lac operator to inhibit transcription in E. coli. This inhibition can be relieved by adding lactose or isopropyl-β-D-thiogalactopyranoside (IPTG).
   4951..4972    +  protein_bind   CAP binding site: CAP binding activates transcription in the presence of cAMP. E. coli catabolite activator protein
   4987..5017    +  promoter       lac promoter: promoter for the E. coli lac operon
   5025..5041    +  protein_bind   lac operator: The lac repressor binds to the lac operator to inhibit transcription in E. coli. This inhibition can be relieved by adding lactose or isopropyl-β-D-thiogalactopyranoside (IPTG). lac repressor encoded by lacI
   5086..5104    +  promoter       T3 promoter: promoter for bacteriophage T3 RNA polymerase
   5132..5358    +  promoter       RSV promoter: Rous sarcoma virus enhancer/promoter
   5359..5539    +  LTR            5' LTR (truncated): truncated 5' long terminal repeat (LTR) from HIV-1
   5586..5711    +  misc_feature   HIV-1 Ψ: packaging signal of human immunodeficiency virus type 1
   5695..6058    +  CDS            HIV-1 gag (fragment): gag protein from human immunodeficiency virus 1; gag
   6204..6437    +  misc_feature   RRE: The Rev response element (RRE) of HIV-1 allows for Rev-dependent mRNA export from the nucleus to the cytoplasm.
   6814..6914    +  CDS            Rev (fragment): human immunodeficiency virus 1 (HIV-1) Rev protein; rev; enhances nuclear export of unspliced and incompletely spliced viral mRNAs
   6933..7050    +  misc_feature   cPPT/CTS: central polypurine tract and central termination sequence of HIV-1
   7073..7376    +  enhancer       CMV enhancer: human cytomegalovirus immediate early enhancer
   7377..7580    +  promoter       CMV promoter: human cytomegalovirus (CMV) immediate early promoter
   7697..7721    +  protein_bind   attB1: mutant version of attB; recombination site for the Gateway® BP reaction BP Clonase™
   7727..9403    +  CDS            PXN: PAXI_CHICK - Experimental evidence at protein level: Swiss-Prot protein existence level 1. Cytoskeletal protein involved in actin-membrane attachment at sites of cell adhesion to the extracellular matrix (focal adhesion). Binds in vitro to vinculin as well as to the SH3 domain of c-SRC and, when tyrosine phosphorylated, to the SH2 domain of v-CRK. From Gallus gallus (Chicken).
   9405..9425    +  protein_bind   attB5: mutant version of attB; core recombination site for the Gateway® BP reaction BP Clonase™
   9428..10144   +  CDS            EGFP: EGFP is a basic (constitutively fluorescent) green fluorescent protein published in 1996, derived from Aequorea victoria. It is reported to be a rapidly-maturing weak dimer with moderate acid sensitivity.
  10198..10216   -  promoter       T7 promoter: promoter for bacteriophage T7 RNA polymerase
  10221..10355   -  polyA_signal   SV40 poly(A) signal: SV40 polyadenylation signal
  10418..14      -  protein_bind   attB2 (across the origin): mutant version of attB; recombination site for the Gateway® BP reaction BP Clonase™
>Addgene plasmid #187688 | pLenti-Paxillin EGFP | addgene full sequence | sequence record 371942 | Addgene NGS Result
TTGTACAAAGTGGTTGATATCCAGCACAGTGGCGGCCGCTCGAGTCTAGAGGGCCCGCGGTTCGAAGGTA
AGCCTATCCCTAACCCTCTCCTCGGTCTCGATTCTACGCGTACCGGTTAGTAATGATCGACAATCAACCT
CTGGATTACAAAATTTGTGAAAGATTGACTGGTATTCTTAACTATGTTGCTCCTTTTACGCTATGTGGAT
ACGCTGCTTTAATGCCTTTGTATCATGCTATTGCTTCCCGTATGGCTTTCATTTTCTCCTCCTTGTATAA
ATCCTGGTTGCTGTCTCTTTATGAGGAGTTGTGGCCCGTTGTCAGGCAACGTGGCGTGGTGTGCACTGTG
TTTGCTGACGCAACCCCCACTGGTTGGGGCATTGCCACCACCTGTCAGCTCCTTTCCGGGACTTTCGCTT
TCCCCCTCCCTATTGCCACGGCGGAACTCATCGCCGCCTGCCTTGCCCGCTGCTGGACAGGGGCTCGGCT
GTTGGGCACTGACAATTCCGTGGTGTTGTCGGGGAAGCTGACGTCCTTTCCATGGCTGCTCGCCTGTGTT
GCCACCTGGATTCTGCGCGGGACGTCCTTCTGCTACGTCCCTTCGGCCCTCAATCCAGCGGACCTTCCTT
CCCGCGGCCTGCTGCCGGCTCTGCGGCCTCTTCCGCGTCTTCGCCTTCGCCCTCAGACGAGTCGGATCTC
CCTTTGGGCCGCCTCCCCGCCTGGCGATGGTACCGGTGTGGAAAGTCCCCAGGCTCCCCAGCAGGCAGAA
GTATGCAAAGCATGCATCTCAATTAGTCAGCAACCAGGTGTGGAAAGTCCCCAGGCTCCCCAGCAGGCAG
AAGTATGCAAAGCATGCATCTCAATTAGTCAGCAACCATAGTCCCGCCCCTAACTCCGCCCATCCCGCCC
CTAACTCCGCCCAGTTCCGCCCATTCTCCGCCCCATGGCTGACTAATTTTTTTTATTTATGCAGAGGCCG
AGGCCGCCTCTGCCTCTGAGCTATTCCAGAAGTAGTGAGGAGGCTTTTTTGGAGGCCTAGGCTTTTGCAA
AAAGCTCCCGGGAGCTTGTATATCCATTTTCGGATCTGATCAGCACGTGTTGACAATTAATCATCGGCAT
AGTATATCGGCATAGTATAATACGACAAGGTGAGGAACTAAACCATGGCCAAGCCTTTGTCTCAAGAAGA
ATCCACCCTCATTGAAAGAGCAACGGCTACAATCAACAGCATCCCCATCTCTGAAGACTACAGCGTCGCC
AGCGCAGCTCTCTCTAGCGACGGCCGCATCTTCACTGGTGTCAATGTATATCATTTTACTGGGGGACCTT
GTGCAGAACTCGTGGTGCTGGGCACTGCTGCTGCTGCGGCAGCTGGCAACCTGACTTGTATCGTCGCGAT
CGGAAATGAGAACAGGGGCATCTTGAGCCCCTGCGGACGGTGCCGACAGGTGCTTCTCGATCTGCATCCT
GGGATCAAAGCCATAGTGAAGGACAGTGATGGACAGCCGACGGCAGTTGGGATTCGTGAATTGCTGCCCT
CTGGTTATGTGTGGGAGGGCTAAGCACAATTCGAGCTCGGTACCTTTAAGACCAATGACTTACAAGGCAG
CTGTAGATCTTAGCCACTTTTTAAAAGAAAAGGGGGGACTGGAAGGGCTAATTCACTCCCAACGAAGACA
AGATCTGCTTTTTGCTTGTACTGGGTCTCTCTGGTTAGACCAGATCTGAGCCTGGGAGCTCTCTGGCTAA
CTAGGGAACCCACTGCTTAAGCCTCAATAAAGCTTGCCTTGAGTGCTTCAAGTAGTGTGTGCCCGTCTGT
TGTGTGACTCTGGTAACTAGAGATCCCTCAGACCCTTTTAGTCAGTGTGGAAAATCTCTAGCAGTAGTAG
TTCATGTCATCTTATTATTCAGTATTTATAACTTGCAAAGAAATGAATATCAGAGAGTGAGAGGAACTTG
TTTATTGCAGCTTATAATGGTTACAAATAAAGCAATAGCATCACAAATTTCACAAATAAAGCATTTTTTT
CACTGCATTCTAGTTGTGGTTTGTCCAAACTCATCAATGTATCTTATCATGTCTGGCTCTAGCTATCCCG
CCCCTAACTCCGCCCATCCCGCCCCTAACTCCGCCCAGTTCCGCCCATTCTCCGCCCCATGGCTGACTAA
TTTTTTTTATTTATGCAGAGGCCGAGGCCGCCTCGGCCTCTGAGCTATTCCAGAAGTAGTGAGGAGGCTT
TTTTGGAGGCCTAGGGACGTACCCAATTCGCCCTATAGTGAGTCGTATTACGCGCGCTCACTGGCCGTCG
TTTTACAACGTCGTGACTGGGAAAACCCTGGCGTTACCCAACTTAATCGCCTTGCAGCACATCCCCCTTT
CGCCAGCTGGCGTAATAGCGAAGAGGCCCGCACCGATCGCCCTTCCCAACAGTTGCGCAGCCTGAATGGC
GAATGGG
[124 nt withheld, positions 2458-2581]
C
[91 nt withheld, positions 2583-2673]
A
[49 nt withheld, positions 2675-2723]
CCTTTGACGTTGGAGTCCACGTTCTTT
[37 nt withheld, positions 2751-2787]
ACCCTATCTCGGTCTATTCTTTTGATTTATAAGGGATTTTGCCGATTTCGGCCTATTGGTTAAAAAATGA
GCTGATTTAACAAAAATTTAACGCGAATTTTAACAAAATATTAACGCTTACAATTTAGGTGGCACTTTTC
GGGGAAATGTGCGCGGAACCCCTATTTGTTTATTTTTCTAAATACATTCAAATATGTATCCGCTCATGAG
ACAATAACCCTGATAAATGCTTCAATAATATTGAAAAAGGAAGAGTATGAGTATTCAACATTTCCGTGTC
GCCCTTATTCCCTTTTTTGCGGCATTTTGCCTTCCTGTTTTTGCTCACCCAGAAACGCTGGTGAAAGTAA
AAGATGCTGAAGATCAGTTGGGTGCACGAGTGGGTTACATCGAACTGGATCTCAACAGCGGTAAGATCCT
TGAGAGTTTTCGCCCCGAAGAACGTTTTCCAATGATGAGCACTTTTAAAGTTCTGCTATGTGGCGCGGTA
TTATCCCGTATTGACGCCGGGCAAGAGCAACTCGGTCGCCGCATACACTATTCTCAGAATGACTTGGTTG
AGTACTCACCAGTCACAGAAAAGCATCTTACGGATGGCATGACAGTAAGAGAATTATGCAGTGCTGCCAT
AACCATGAGTGATAACACTGCGGCCAACTTACTTCTGACAACGATCGGAGGACCGAAGGAGCTAACCGCT
TTTTTGCACAACATGGGGGATCATGTAACTCGCCTTGATCGTTGGGAACCGGAGCTGAATGAAGCCATAC
CAAACGACGAGCGTGACACCACGATGCCTGTAGCAATGGCAACAACGTTGCGCAAACTATTAACTGGCGA
ACTACTTACTCTAGCTTCCCGGCAACAATTAATAGACTGGATGGAGGCGGATAAAGTTGCAGGACCACTT
CTGCGCTCGGCCCTTCCGGCTGGCTGGTTTATTGCTGATAAATCTGGAGCCGGTGAGCGTGGGTCTCGCG
GTATCATTGCAGCACTGGGGCCAGATGGTAAGCCCTCCCGTATCGTAGTTATCTACACGACGGGGAGTCA
GGCAACTATGGATGAACGAAATAGACAGATCGCTGAGATAGGTGCCTCACTGATTAAGCATTGGTAACTG
TCAGACCAAGTTTACTCATATATACTTTAGATTGATTTAAAACTTCATTTTTAATTTAAAAGGATCTAGG
TGAAGATCCTTTTTGATAATCTCATGACCAAAATCCCTTAACGTGAGTTTTCGTTCCACTGAGCGTCAGA
CCCCGTAGAAAAGATCAAAGGATCTTCTTGAGATCCTTTTTTTCTGCGCGTAATCTGCTGCTTGCAAACA
AAAAAACCACCGCTACCAGCGGTGGTTTGTTTGCCGGATCAAGAGCTACCAACTCTTTTTCCGAAGGTAA
CTGGCTTCAGCAGAGCGCAGATACCAAATACTGTTCTTCTAGTGTAGCCGTAGTTAGGCCACCACTTCAA
GAACTCTGTAGCACCGCCTACATACCTCGCTCTGCTAATCCTGTTACCAGTGGCTGCTGCCAGTGGCGAT
AAGTCGTGTCTTACCGGGTTGGACTCAAGACGATAGTTACCGGATAAGGCGCAGCGGTCGGGCTGAACGG
GGGGTTCGTGCACACAGCCCAGCTTGGAGCGAACGACCTACACCGAACTGAGATACCTACAGCGTGAGCT
ATGAGAAAGCGCCACGCTTCCCGAAGGGAGAAAGGCGGACAGGTATCCGGTAAGCGGCAGGGTCGGAACA
GGAGAGCGCACGAGGGAGCTTCCAGGGGGAAACGCCTGGTATCTTTATAGTCCTGTCGGGTTTCGCCACC
TCTGACTTGAGCGTCGATTTTTGTGATGCTCGTCAGGGGGGCGGAGCCTATGGAAAAACGCCAGCAACGC
GGCCTTTTTACGGTTCCTGGCCTTTTGCTGGCCTTTTGCTCACATGTTCTTTCCTGCGTTATCCCCTGAT
TCTGTGGATAACCGTATTACCGCCTTTGAGTGAGCTGATACCGCTCGCCGCAGCCGAACGACCGAGCGCA
GCGAGTCAGTGAGCGAGGAAGCGGAAGAGCGCCCAATACGCAAACCGCCTCTCCCCGCGCGTTGGCCGAT
TCATTAATGCAGCTGGCACGACAGGTTTCCCGACTGGAAAGCGGGCAGTGAGCGCAACGCAATTAATGTG
AGTTAGCTCACTCATTAGGCACCCCAGGCTTTACACTTTATGCTTCCGGCTCGTATGTTGTGTGGAATTG
TGAGCGGATAACAATTTCACACAGGAAACAGCTATGACCATGATTACGCCAAGCGCGCAATTAACCCTCA
CTAAAGGGAACAAAAGCTGGAGCTGCAAGCTTAATGTAGTCTTATGCAATACTCTTGTAGTCTTGCAACA
TGGTAACGATGAGTTAGCAACATGCCTTACAAGGAGAGAAAAAGCACCGTGCATGCCGATTGGTGGAAGT
AAGGTGGTACGATCGTGCCTTATTAGGAAGGCAACAGACGGGTCTGACATGGATTGGACGAACCACTGAA
TTGCCGCATTGCAGAGATATTGTATTTAAGTGCCTAGCTCGATACATAAACGGGTCTCTCTGGTTAGACC
AGATCTGAGCCTGGGAGCTCTCTGGCTAACTAGGGAACCCACTGCTTAAGCCTCAATAAAGCTTGCCTTG
AGTGCTTCAAGTAGTGTGTGCCCGTCTGTTGTGTGACTCTGGTAACTAGAGATCCCTCAGACCCTTTTAG
TCAGTGTGGAAAATCTCTAGCAGTGGCGCCCGAACAGGGACTTGAAAGCGAAAGGGAAACCAGAGGAGCT
CTCTCGACGCAGGACTCGGCTTGCTGAAGCGCGCACGGCAAGAGGCGAGGGGCGGCGACTGGTGAGTACG
CCAAAAATTTTGACTAGCGGAGGCTAGAAGGAGAGAGATGGGTGCGAGAGCGTCAGTATTAAGCGGGGGA
GAATTAGATCGCGATGGGAAAAAATTCGGTTAAGGCCAGGGGGAAAGAAAAAATATAAATTAAAACATAT
AGTATGGGCAAGCAGGGAGCTAGAACGATTCGCAGTTAATCCTGGCCTGTTAGAAACATCAGAAGGCTGT
AGACAAATACTGGGACAGCTACAACCATCCCTTCAGACAGGATCAGAAGAACTTAGATCATTATATAATA
CAGTAGCAACCCTCTATTGTGTGCATCAAAGGATAGAGATAAAAGACACCAAGGAAGCTTTAGACAAGAT
AGAGGAAGAGCAAAACAAAAGTAAGACCACCGCACAGCAAGCGGCCGCTGATCTTCAGACCTGGAGGAGG
AGATATGAGGGACAATTGGAGAAGTGAATTATATAAATATAAAGTAGTAAAAATTGAACCATTAGGAGTA
GCACCCACCAAGGCAAAGAGAAGAGTGGTGCAGAGAGAAAAAAGAGCAGTGGGAATAGGAGCTTTGTTCC
TTGGGTTCTTGGGAGCAGCAGGAAGCACTATGGGCGCAGCGTCAATGACGCTGACGGTACAGGCCAGACA
ATTATTGTCTGGTATAGTGCAGCAGCAGAACAATTTGCTGAGGGCTATTGAGGCGCAACAGCATCTGTTG
CAACTCACAGTCTGGGGCATCAAGCAGCTCCAGGCAAGAATCCTGGCTGTGGAAAGATACCTAAAGGATC
AACAGCTCCTGGGGATTTGGGGTTGCTCTGGAAAACTCATTTGCACCACTGCTGTGCCTTGGAATGCTAG
TTGGAGTAATAAATCTCTGGAACAGATTTGGAATCACACGACCTGGATGGAGTGGGACAGAGAAATTAAC
AATTACACAAGCTTAATACACTCCTTAATTGAAGAATCGCAAAACCAGCAAGAAAAGAATGAACAAGAAT
TATTGGAATTAGATAAATGGGCAAGTTTGTGGAATTGGTTTAACATAACAAATTGGCTGTGGTATATAAA
ATTATTCATAATGATAGTAGGAGGCTTGGTAGGTTTAAGAATAGTTTTTGCTGTACTTTCTATAGTGAAT
AGAGTTAGGCAGGGATATTCACCATTATCGTTTCAGACCCACCTCCCAACCCCGAGGGGACCCGACAGGC
CCGAAGGAATAGAAGAAGAAGGTGGAGAGAGAGACAGAGACAGATCCATTCGATTAGTGAACGGATCTCG
ACGGTATCGGTTAACTTTTAAAAGAAAAGGGGGGATTGGGGGGTACAGTGCAGGGGAAAGAATAGTAGAC
ATAATAGCAACAGACATACAAACTAAAGAATTACAAAAACAAATTACAAAAATTCAAAATTTTATCGATA
AGCTTGGGAGTTCCGCGTTACATAACTTACGGTAAATGGCCCGCCTGGCTGACCGCCCAACGACCCCCGC
CCATTGACGTCAATAATGACGTATGTTCCCATAGTAACGCCAATAGGGACTTTCCATTGACGTCAATGGG
TGGAGTATTTACGGTAAACTGCCCACTTGGCAGTACATCAAGTGTATCATATGCCAAGTACGCCCCCTAT
TGACGTCAATGACGGTAAATGGCCCGCCTGGCATTATGCCCAGTACATGACCTTATGGGACTTTCCTACT
TGGCAGTACATCTACGTATTAGTCATCGCTATTACCATGGTGATGCGGTTTTGGCAGTACATCAATGGGC
GTGGATAGCGGTTTGACTCACGGGGATTTCCAAGTCTCCACCCCATTGACGTCAATGGGAGTTTGTTTTG
GCACCAAAATCAACGGGACTTTCCAAAATGTCGTAACAACTCCGCCCCATTGACGCAAATGGGCGGTAGG
CGTGTACGGTGGGAGGTCTATATAAGCAGAGCTCGTTTAGTGAACCGTCAGATCGCCTGGAGACGCCATC
CACGCTGTTTTGACCTCCATAGAAGACACCGACTCTAGAGGATCCACTAGTCCAGTGTGGTGGAATTCTG
CAGATATCAACAAGTTTGTACAAAAAAGCAGGCTTAACCATGGACGACCTCGATGCCTTACTGGCAGACC
TGGAATCCACCACCTCGCATATCTCTAAGCGACCGGTGTTTCTAACAGAGGAAACGCCTTACTCCTACCC
AACTGGAAACCATACGTACCAGGAGATTGCTGTGCCACCGCCGGTGCCCCCGCCGCCTTCCAGTGAGGCC
CTAAATGGCACTGTGATTGACCCCTTAGACCAGTGGCAACCCAGCGTGTCCAGATACGGCCACCAGCAAC
CTCAGTCCCAGTCTCCGATATACAGCTCTAGTGCCAAAAGCTCCAGTGCCTCTGTTCCTAGAGACGGGCT
CAGCTCCCCTTCTCCCCGTGCCAGTGAGGAGGAACACGTGTACAGCTTCCCAAACAAGCAGAAGTCTGCA
GAACCATCTCCCACAATGACCAGCACCTCCCTGGGCAGCAACCTCTCGGAACTGGACAGGCTTCTCCTGG
AACTGAATGCTGTTCAACATAATCCCCCCAGTGGCTTCTCAGCAGATGAAGTCAGCAGAAGCCCATCACT
GCCCAATGTGACCGGACCTCACTATGTCATCCCAGAGAGCAGCAGCTCTGCAGGAGGGAAGGCTGCACCC
CCTACAAAAGAAAAACCAAAGCGGAATGGTGGGCGTGGGATTGAAGATGTGCGTCCCAGTGTGGAGAGCC
TGCTGGATGAGCTGGAGAGCTCTGTGCCAAGCCCAGTCCCTGCAATCACTGTGAGCCAAGGGGAGGTGAG
CAGCCCCCAGCGTGTCAACGCCAGTCAGCAGCAGACCCGTATCTCTGCTTCTTCAGCTACACGAGAACTG
GATGAGCTGATGGCGTCCCTCTCTGACTTTAAGTTCATGGCACAGGGGAAAGCCGGCGGCAGCAGCTCCC
CACCATCCACCACCCCAAAGCCTGGCAGTCAGCTGGACACCATGCTGGGAAGTCTGCAGTCTGACCTGAA
CAAACTGGGGGTAGCGACGGTCGCCAAGGGTGTGTGCGGAGCCTGCAAGAAGCCGATTGCTGGGCAGGTA
GTTACAGCCATGGGGAAGACCTGGCACCCTGAGCACTTCGTCTGCACCCACTGCCAGGAGGAGATTGGAT
CACGGAACTTCTTTGAGCGGGATGGGCAGCCCTACTGTGAGAAGGACTATCACAACCTCTTCTCTCCTCG
CTGCTACTACTGCAATGGGCCAATCCTTGATAAAGTGGTGACGGCTTTGGACAGGACGTGGCACCCTGAA
CACTTTTTCTGTGCCCAGTGTGGAGTTTTCTTTGGACCTGAAGGATTTCATGAGAAGGATGGCAAAGCCT
ATTGCCGCAAGGACTACTTTGACATGTTTGCTCCCAAGTGTGGAGGCTGTGCCCGGGCTATCCTGGAAAA
TTACATTTCTGCCTTAAACACCCTGTGGCACCCTGAGTGCTTTGTCTGTCGGGAATGTTTCACACCGTTC
ATCAACGGCAGCTTCTTCGAGCACGACGGGCAGCCCTACTGCGAGGTGCATTACCACGAGCGCCGCGGCT
CGCTGTGCTCTGGCTGCCAGAAGCCCATCACGGGACGCTGCATCACTGCCATGGGCAAGAAATTTCACCC
CGAACACTTTGTCTGTGCCTTCTGCCTCAAGCAGCTCAACAAAGGAACCTTCAAAGAACAGAACGACAAG
CCCTACTGTCAGAACTGCTTTCTCAAACTCTTCTGTACAACTTTGTATACAAAAGTTGTGATGGTGAGCA
AGGGCGAGGAGCTGTTCACCGGGGTGGTGCCCATCCTGGTCGAGCTGGACGGCGACGTAAACGGCCACAA
GTTCAGCGTGTCCGGCGAGGGCGAGGGCGATGCCACCTACGGCAAGCTGACCCTGAAGTTCATCTGCACC
ACCGGCAAGCTGCCCGTGCCCTGGCCCACCCTCGTGACCACCCTGACCTACGGCGTGCAGTGCTTCAGCC
GCTACCCCGACCACATGAAGCAGCACGACTTCTTCAAGTCCGCCATGCCCGAAGGCTACGTCCAGGAGCG
CACCATCTTCTTCAAGGACGACGGCAACTACAAGACCCGCGCCGAGGTGAAGTTCGAGGGCGACACCCTG
GTGAACCGCATCGAGCTGAAGGGCATCGACTTCAAGGAGGACGGCAACATCCTGGGGCACAAGCTGGAGT
ACAACTACAACAGCCACAACGTCTATATCATGGCCGACAAGCAGAAGAACGGCATCAAGGTGAACTTCAA
GATCCGCCACAACATCGAGGACGGCAGCGTGCAGCTCGCCGACCACTACCAGCAGAACACCCCCATCGGC
GACGGCCCCGTGCTGCTGCCCGACAACCACTACCTGAGCACCCAGTCCGCCCTGAGCAAAGACCCCAACG
AGAAGCGCGATCACATGGTCCTGCTGGAGTTCGTGACCGCCGCCGGGATCACTCTCGGCATGGACGAGCT
GTACAAGGGCGGTGGAAGATCTGGGAATTCAAGGCCTCTCGAGCCTCTAGATTCTGCAGCCCTATAGTGA
GTCGTATTACGTAGATCCAGACATGATAAGATACATTGATGAGTTTGGACAAACCACAACTAGAATGCAG
TGAAAAAAATGCTTTATTTGTGAAATTTGTGATGCTATTGCTTTATTTGTAACCATTATAAGCTGCAATA
AACAAGTTAACAACAACAATTGCATTCATTTTATGTTTCAGGTTCAGGGGGAGGTGTGGGAGGTTTTTTT
ACCCAGCTTTC
